>Addgene plasmid #237511 | pUC19::ZmUBI-RWT4Ca_K217R/K327R | addgene full sequence | sequence record 478720 | Addgene NGS Result
TTGAGATCCTTTTTTTCTGCGCGTAATCTGCTGCTTGCAAACAAAAAAACCACCGCTACCAGCGGTGGTT
TGTTTGCCGGATCAAGAGCTACCAACTCTTTTTCCGAAGGTAACTGGCTTCAGCAGAGCGCAGATACCAA
ATACTGTTCTTCTAGTGTAGCCGTAGTTAGGCCACCACTTCAAGAACTCTGTAGCACCGCCTACATACCT
CGCTCTGCTAATCCTGTTACCAGTGGCTGCTGCCAGTGGCGATAAGTCGTGTCTTACCGGGTTGGACTCA
AGACGATAGTTACCGGATAAGGCGCAGCGGTCGGGCTGAACGGGGGGTTCGTGCACACAGCCCAGCTTGG
AGCGAACGACCTACACCGAACTGAGATACCTACAGCGTGAGCTATGAGAAAGCGCCACGCTTCCCGAAGG
GAGAAAGGCGGACAGGTATCCGGTAAGCGGCAGGGTCGGAACAGGAGAGCGCACGAGGGAGCTTCCAGGG
GGAAACGCCTGGTATCTTTATAGTCCTGTCGGGTTTCGCCACCTCTGACTTGAGCGTCGATTTTTGTGAT
GCTCGTCAGGGGGGCGGAGCCTATGGAAAAACGCCAGCAACGCGGCCTTTTTACGGTTCCTGGCCTTTTG
CTGGCCTTTTGCTCACATGTTCTTTCCTGCGTTATCCCCTGATTCTGTGGATAACCGTATTACCGCCTTT
GAGTGAGCTGATACCGCTCGCCGCAGCCGAACGACCGAGCGCAGCGAGTCAGTGAGCGAGGAAGCGGAAG
AGCGCCCAATACGCAAACCGCCTCTCCCCGCGCGTTGGCCGATTCATTAATGCAGCTGGCACGACAGGTT
TCCCGACTGGAAAGCGGGCAGTGAGCGCAACGCAATTAATGTGAGTTAGCTCACTCATTAGGCACCCCAG
GCTTTACACTTTATGCTTCCGGCTCGTATGTTGTGTGGAATTGTGAGCGGATAACAATTTCACACAGGAA
ACAGCTATGACCATGATTACGCCAAGCTTTGCAGCGTGACCCGGTCGTGCCCCTCTCTAGAGATAATGAG
CATTGCATGTCTAAGTTATAAAAAATTACCACATATTTTTTTTGTCACACTTGTTTGAAGTGCAGTTTAT
CTATCTTTATACATATATTTAAACTTTACTCTACGAATAATATAATCTATAGTACTACAATAATATCAGT
GTTTTAGAGAATCATATAAATGAACAGTTAGACATGGTCTAAAGGACAATTGAGTATTTTGACAACAGGA
CTCTACAGTTTTATCTTTTTAGTGTGCATGTGTTCTCCTTTTTTTTTGCAAATAGCTTCACCTATATAAT
ACTTCATCCATTTTATTAGTACATCCATTTAGGGTTTAGGGTTAATGGTTTTTATAGACTAATTTTTTTA
GTACATCTATTTTATTCTATTTTAGCCTCTAAATTAAGAAAACTAAAACTCTATTTTAGTTTTTTTATTT
AATAATTTAGATATAAAATAGAATAAAATAAAGTGACTAAAAATTAAACAAATACCCTTTAAGAAATTAA
AAAAACTAAGGAAACATTTTTCTTGTTTCGAGTAGATAATGCCAGCCTGTTAAACGCCGTCGACGAGTCT
AACGGACACCAACCAGCGAACCAGCAGCGTCGCGTCGGGCCAAGCGAAGCAGACGGCACGGCATCTCTGT
CGCTGCCTCTGGACCCCTCTCGAGAGTTCCGCTCCACCGTTGGACTTGCTCCGCTGTCGGCATCCAGAAA
TTGCGTGGCGGAGCGGCAGACGTGAGCCGGCACGGCAGGCGGCCTCCTCCTCCTCTCACGGCACCGGCAG
CTACGGGGGATTCCTTTCCCACCGCTCCTTCGCTTTCCCTTCCTCGCCCGCCGTAATAAATAGACACCCC
CTCCACACCCTCTTTCCCCAACCTCGTGTTGTTCGGAGCGCACACACACACAACCAGATCTCCCCCAAAT
CCACCCGTCGGCACCTCCGCTTCAAGGTACGCCGCTCGTCCTCCCCCCCCCCCCCTCTCTACCTTCTCTA
GATCGGCGTTCCGGTCCATGGTTAGGGCCCGGTAGTTCTACTTCTGTTCATGTTTGTGTTAGATCCGTGT
TTGTGTTAGATCCGTGCTGCTAGCGTTCGTACACGGATGCGACCTGTACGTCAGACACGTTCTGATTGCT
AACTTGCCAGTGTTTCTCTTTGGGGAATCCTGGGATGGCTCTAGCCGTTCCGCAGACGGGATCGATTTCA
TGATTTTTTTTGTTTCGTTGCATAGGGTTTGGTTTGCCCTTTTCCTTTATTTCAATATATGCCGTGCACT
TGTTTGTCGGGTCATCTTTTCATGCTTTTTTTTGTCTTGGTTGTGATGATGTGGTCTGGTTGGGCGGTCG
TTCTAGATCGGAGTAGAATTCTGTTTCAAACTACCTGGTGGATTTATTAATTTTGGATCTGTATGTGTGT
GCCATACATATTCATAGTTACGAATTGAAGATGATGGATGGAAATATCGATCTAGGATAGGTATACATGT
TGATGCGGGTTTTACTGATGCATATACAGAGATGCTTTTTGTTCGCTTGGTTGTGATGATGTGGTGTGGT
TGGGCGGTCGTTCATTCGTTCTAGATCGGAGTAGAATACTGTTTCAAACTACCTGGTGTATTTATTAATT
TTGGAACTGTATGTGTGTGTCATACATCTTCATAGTTACGAGTTTAAGATGGATGGAAATATCGATCTAG
GATAGGTATACATGTTGATGTGGGTTTTACTGATGCATATACATGATGGCATATGCAGCATCTATTCATA
TGCTCTAACCTTGAGTACCTATCTATTATAATAAACAAGTATGTTTTATAATTATTTTGATCTTGATATA
CTTGGATGATGGCATATGCAGCAGCTATATGTGGATTTTTTTAGCCCTGCCTTCATACGCTATTTATTTG
CTTGGTACTGTTTCTTTTGTCGATGCTCACCCTGTTGTTTGGTGTTACTTCTGCAGACTAGAGTTATCAA
CAAGTTTGTACAAAAAAGCAGGCTCCACCATGATGGGTGGCTATGAGTTCCAGAGGGCAGAATTGGACGC
CCTTGAGGGTGTAGTTCGTGACCCAACCGCCGAACCCATGTCTTTAACACTACCTCTTTTGCGTCACATT
ACGAATGATTTCTCCCCTGAGTTCGAGATATCTAAGGACGACTCCGCCGTGGTATATCTAGGAGTGCTAC
CATCAGGATTTAGGGTGGCAGTGAAGAAATCACATTTTAGGTTTTGTCTGGACGACGAGGACGCCTTCAC
TAATGAAGTTTCAATTGCAATGAAAGCCGCACATAAGAATACTGTAAGAGTAATCGGCTATTGTCATCAT
ACACATGAGCAGATTGCCGAGTATGAGGGAAAGCAAGTCTTCGCAGAAGTGCGTGAGAGGTTGATATGTA
CTGAGTACGTGCCCAATGGACCTCTATCCGGCCATATCGAAGGCAAAATTTGTGCACAAATGGACGGCTA
CGAGTTCCAGCGTGCTGAGCTTGATGCATTGGAGAGAGTTGTTAGAGATACCTCTGCCGAGCCAATGTCC
TTGACACTGCCCCTTTTGCGTCATATCACAAATGATTTCTCAGATGAATCCAGGATCGGACGTGGAGGAT
TCGCTGTTGTCTATCTTGGTGTTTTGCCATCCGGCCTGAGAATCGCCGTTAGAAGACTGTCAAATATCGC
ATATATGAATGAAAGTGCATTCCAGAACGAAGTATTCATCACAATGAAAGCCACACATAAAAATACAGTG
AGATTCATGGGATACTGCTCACAGATTCAAGGCAAACTAATAGAACATGATGGACAACATGTCTTTGCAC
AGCTTGAAGAGAGGCTAATTTGTGTGGAATACGCACCTAAGGGAACATTAGACGCTCACATCGGAGATTA
TGGTGAACTGGACTGGAACCAAAGATATCAGATTCTGAAAGGCATATGTCAGGGTTTACATCATCTACAT
GACGAAATGCATGTCTTTCATGGAGATATCCGCCCCGCCAACATTGGAGATATCCGCCCCGCCAACATTC
AGATATCCGCCCCGCCAACATGGAGATATCCGCCCCGCCAACATTCGGAGATATCCGCCCCGCCAACATT
TGGAGATATCCGCCCCGCCAACAGAGATATCCGCCCCGCCAACATTGGAGATATCCGCCCCGCCAACATT
CTTATCGGCGATAACCTAGTTCCTAAAATCTATGATTTCGGATTGAGTCAAATGTTCGAGGAGGAGGAAA
CGGAAAGAATTGTGGAAAACATTGCCGGTACATTCGGCTACATGGCACCTGAGTTCTGTACAAACAACAT
GGTATCCTTCAAGGCCGAGATTTACAGTTTAGGCGTTGTAATAGGAGAACTTCTTATCGGTAAAAAAGGA
TGGTTTGACGAGGACGTGCGGAAGCTTTTTGTTCAGCAGTTGAAAGGCCTTCGCAAAACTTTGGTGAAGG
AAGGCGCGTTTTCCAGCTGGGAGAATAAATACCATCAAGTGCGCACGTGTATGGAGATTGGTCAGGATTG
CATCGATCCAAATCCTCATAAACGGCCTACGCTTCTCGAAATTATTCAACGCCTTAACGAAGCCGAAGAC
ATGAATTATAGTGCGGCATCACTCTGGCAGGTTCAGTCTGGTGATGAAGAATCAGATCTCTCCGATACTG
AAGCGTTGGAGACAGAGACCACGAGCGAGTTTCTTCCGTCCGATGAAGAACCGGCGTCCGTCGGTAAGAC
CGGCGAGACCTCTACACAGGAACCGGACAAACCCGATCTTATATCTAAACTTCCCGCTTCGGTTGACCTT
TCTGATCTCAAGGTGCTTGAAAAGATAACCGATGATTTTAGCCATGAGAGAATAGTCGGGAAAGACGGGA
CTTTTAAAGGATGCCATAAGGCTTTCGTTTATAAAGGTGACATTCCTCTGAGGGAGATGATTGCAGTTAA
ACGGCTCATTGGTGTTGAGATACCCTTCGAGAAGTTCAAGAGAGAGGCTGAACAATTCATCAGTTTGGAT
CATAAGAACATAGTTAAGGTTGCAAGTTATTGCCACGACCAGAGCCGGGGACATAGACTCGTCCAGTTCA
AGGGGAAGCCTCTGCCCCAACTTTTTAATGGGCCTGAGCAACTGTTGTGTTACGAGTACATGCACAATGG
TTCTCTTAGAGATTACTTGATGGGCCAAGGCTCCCGGGTCATAGATTGGCAGATGCGGTACAAGCTGATA
AAAGGGACCTGCGCAGGCTTGCATTATCTTCATAAGGGTCGCGCAGGATGTCCGATCGTTCACCTTAATC
TGAGTCCCAGCAACGTGCTTTTGGATCATAATTACATTCCGCGGATAACTGGCTTCGACTTTTCCAAGCT
TATAGGAGAAAAAAACACTAAATCTGTGGTCTTGAAGCTCAATGGACCCATCGCTTATCTGCCCCCCGAC
TTCTTCCACAGCAAAGGTACAGATCTCAAGTACCTGGCGACAGTTGATATATACTCTTTGGGCCTGATGA
TACTCGAGATTGCAACACAGCAGGAAATCAAGGGCATACATGGTGTTCTGATAAAGTCAATCGAGGAAAA
CTGGCGGGAAGAGTCCCAAATCACACGCCTCTATACCTCTCTTGGGGCTGATGAGCTGAGGCAGGTGAAG
ATGTGTATTGATATAGGACTTGACTGTGTCAAGAGTAACCCAGAGAAGCGCCCCACTGCAGGAGCAATTA
TGTTGTGGCTTGATAAAGAATCTAAGCCAGTCCCCGTGTCACGGGCCGGAGCGGGCGTTTTGCCACGGCC
CCCAGTTCCGACCAACATCAACCATGCGGGGCGCATCCAGGGTATCCCAATCGAGAAATCACAAGTCCTT
ATTCCTTCATTCGCTTGTAATGAATATAGCTCTGTCAAAATTCAAAATTTGCACTTGCTGCTCTTTATGG
GTAGCGACTACAAGGACCACGACGGTGACTACAAGGACCACGACATCGACTACAAGGACGACGACGACAA
GATCTAGACCCAGCTTTCTTGTACAAAGTGGTTGATAACAGCGGGTTAATTAACATCTTTTACCCATACG
ATGTTCCTGACTATGCGGGCTATCCCTATGACGTCCCGGACTATGCAGGATCCTATCCATATGACGTTCC
AGATTACGCTGCTCAGTGCAGCGCTTAGAGCTCGAATTTCCCCGATCGTTCAAACATTTGGCAATAAAGT
TTCTTAAGATTGAATCCTGTTGCCGGTCTTGCGATGATTATCATATAATTTCTGTTGAATTACGTTAAGC
ATGTAATAATTAACATGTAATGCATGACGTTATTTATGAGATGGGTTTTTATGATTAGAGTCCCGCAATT
ATACATTTAATACGCGATAGAAAACAAAATATAGCGCGCAAACTAGGATAAATTATCGCGCGCGGTGTCA
TCTATGTTACTAGATCGGGAATTAGCACTAGAGGATCCCCGGGTACCGAGCTCGAATTCACTGGCCGTCG
TTTTACAACGTCGTGACTGGGAAAACCCTGGCGTTACCCAACTTAATCGCCTTGCAGCACATCCCCCTTT
CGCCAGCTGGCGTAATAGCGAAGAGGCCCGCACCGATCGCCCTTCCCAACAGTTGCGCAGCCTGAATGGC
GAATGGCGCCTGATGCGGTATTTTCTCCTTACGCATCTGTGCGGTATTTCACACCGCATATGGTGCACTC
TCAGTACAATCTGCTCTGATGCCGCATAGTTAAGCCAGCCCCGACACCCGCCAACACCCGCTGACGCGCC
CTGACGGGCTTGTCTGCTCCCGGCATCCGCTTACAGACAAGCTGTGACCGTCTCCGGGAGCTGCATGTGT
CAGAGGTTTTCACCGTCATCACCGAAACGCGCGAGACGAAAGGGCCTCGTGATACGCCTATTTTTATAGG
TTAATGTCATGATAATAATGGTTTCTTAGACGTCAGGTGGCACTTTTCGGGGAAATGTGCGCGGAACCCC
TATTTGTTTATTTTTCTAAATACATTCAAATATGTATCCGCTCATGAGACAATAACCCTGATAAATGCTT
CAATAATATTGAAAAAGGAAGAGTATGAGTATTCAACATTTCCGTGTCGCCCTTATTCCCTTTTTTGCGG
CATTTTGCCTTCCTGTTTTTGCTCACCCAGAAACGCTGGTGAAAGTAAAAGATGCTGAAGATCAGTTGGG
TGCACGAGTGGGTTACATCGAACTGGATCTCAACAGCGGTAAGATCCTTGAGAGTTTTCGCCCCGAAGAA
CGTTTTCCAATGATGAGCACTTTTAAAGTTCTGCTATGTGGCGCGGTATTATCCCGTATTGACGCCGGGC
AAGAGCAACTCGGTCGCCGCATACACTATTCTCAGAATGACTTGGTTGAGTACTCACCAGTCACAGAAAA
GCATCTTACGGATGGCATGACAGTAAGAGAATTATGCAGTGCTGCCATAACCATGAGTGATAACACTGCG
GCCAACTTACTTCTGACAACGATCGGAGGACCGAAGGAGCTAACCGCTTTTTTGCACAACATGGGGGATC
ATGTAACTCGCCTTGATCGTTGGGAACCGGAGCTGAATGAAGCCATACCAAACGACGAGCGTGACACCAC
GATGCCTGTAGCAATGGCAACAACGTTGCGCAAACTATTAACTGGCGAACTACTTACTCTAGCTTCCCGG
CAACAATTAATAGACTGGATGGAGGCGGATAAAGTTGCAGGACCACTTCTGCGCTCGGCCCTTCCGGCTG
GCTGGTTTATTGCTGATAAATCTGGAGCCGGTGAGCGTGGGTCTCGCGGTATCATTGCAGCACTGGGGCC
AGATGGTAAGCCCTCCCGTATCGTAGTTATCTACACGACGGGGAGTCAGGCAACTATGGATGAACGAAAT
AGACAGATCGCTGAGATAGGTGCCTCACTGATTAAGCATTGGTAACTGTCAGACCAAGTTTACTCATATA
TACTTTAGATTGATTTAAAACTTCATTTTTAATTTAAAAGGATCTAGGTGAAGATCCTTTTTGATAATCT
CATGACCAAAATCCCTTAACGTGAGTTTTCGTTCCACTGAGCGTCAGACCCCGTAGAAAAGATCAAAGGA
TCTTC
Features (pLannotate 1.2.2; 17 found; start..end, strand, type, name):
      1..589     +  rep_origin     ori: high-copy-number ColE1/pMB1/pBR322/pUC origin of replication
    772..864     +  CDS            lacI (fragment): lac repressor; lacI; The lac repressor binds to the lac operator to inhibit transcription in E. coli. This inhibition can be relieved by adding lactose or isopropyl-β-D-thiogalactopyranoside (IPTG).
    877..898     +  protein_bind   CAP binding site: CAP binding activates transcription in the presence of cAMP. E. coli catabolite activator protein
    913..943     +  promoter       lac promoter: promoter for the E. coli lac operon
    951..967     +  protein_bind   lac operator: The lac repressor binds to the lac operator to inhibit transcription in E. coli. This inhibition can be relieved by adding lactose or isopropyl-β-D-thiogalactopyranoside (IPTG). lac repressor encoded by lacI
   1010..2996    +  promoter       Ubi promoter: maize polyubiquitin gene promoter
   3010..3034    +  protein_bind   attB1: mutant version of attB; recombination site for the Gateway® BP reaction BP Clonase™
   6001..6021    +  CDS            FLAG (fragment): FLAG® epitope tag, followed by an enterokinase cleavage site
   6028..6052    -  protein_bind   attB2: mutant version of attB; recombination site for the Gateway® BP reaction BP Clonase™
   6081..6170    +  CDS            3xHA: three tandem HA epitope tags
   6204..6456    +  terminator     NOS terminator: nopaline synthase terminator and poly(A) signal
   6468..6499    -  misc_feature   MCS (fragment): pUC18/19 multiple cloning site
   6496..6653    +  CDS            lacZα (fragment): LacZα fragment of β-galactosidase; lacZ fragment
   6659..6758    -  misc_feature   bom (fragment): basis of mobility region from pBR322
   6860..6895    -  CDS            rop (fragment): Rop protein, which maintains plasmids at low copy number; rop
   6990..7094    +  promoter       AmpR promoter: bla
   7095..7955    +  CDS            AmpR: β-lactamase; bla; confers resistance to ampicillin, carbenicillin, and related antibiotics
