[The description below was written by a language model from this plasmid's Addgene catalogue record and pLannotate feature annotations shown in this document.]
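Description:
pUC19::ZmUBI-RWT4Ca_K217R/K327R is an 8,125 bp plant expression plasmid built on a pUC19 backbone carrying a maize ubiquitin expression cassette, intended for transient expression in protoplasts rather than Agrobacterium-mediated delivery; no T-DNA borders or plant selectable marker are annotated. It is maintained in E. coli through the high-copy ColE1/pUC origin and selected with ampicillin via the β-lactamase (AmpR) gene and its own promoter. Remnants of the pUC19 lac region (CAP site, lac promoter and operator, fragments of lacI, lacZα, the multiple cloning site, bom and rop) flank the cassette and have no role in plant expression.

The payload is a variant of the wheat (Triticum aestivum) gene Rwt4Ca, which encodes a tandem kinase, carrying two lysine-to-arginine substitutions (K217R and K327R) that the record describes as mutations at the kinase active sites. The coding sequence was introduced by Gateway cloning and lies between attB1 and attB2, an interval of about 3 kb that the automated annotation leaves unlabelled apart from a short FLAG fragment just upstream of attB2. Transcription is driven by the roughly 2 kb maize polyubiquitin (Ubi) promoter, a strong constitutive promoter in cereals, and is terminated by the NOS terminator and polyadenylation signal. A 3xHA tag sits downstream of attB2, positioned as a possible C-terminal tag for immunodetection, although the record does not confirm that it, or the FLAG fragment, is in frame with the insert. The associated study concerns RWT4 binding a fungal effector to activate defense, so this construct plausibly serves as a kinase active-site mutant for comparison with wild-type RWT4 in protoplast assays, though the record states only "protoplast expression" as its purpose.
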