Addgene plasmid #237511: pUC19::ZmUBI-RWT4Ca_K217R/K327R
Purpose: Protoplast expression
Depositing lab: Gitta Coaker. Depositing organization: University of California, Davis. Publication: Wheat tandem kinase RWT4 directly binds a fungal effector to activate defense. Sung YC, Li Y, Bernasconi Z, Baik S, Asuke S, Keller B, Fahima T, Coaker G. Nat Genet. 2025 Apr 14. doi: 10.1038/s41588-025-02162-w. PubMed 40229601.
Backbone
  Vector backbone: pUC19::ZmUBi
  Vector type: Plant Expression
Growth in bacteria
  Bacterial resistance: Ampicillin, 100 μg/mL
  Growth temperature: 37°C
  Growth strain: DH5alpha
  Copy number: High Copy
Gene/Insert
  Gene/Insert name: Rwt4Ca_K217R/K327R
  Species: Triticum aestivum
  Mutation: Mutations at kinase active sites (K217R, K327R)
  Cloning method: Gateway Cloning
Terms and licenses: Academic/Nonprofit Terms; Industry Terms: Not Available to Industry
Depositor comments: Please visit https://doi.org/10.1101/2024.04.30.591956 for bioRxiv preprint.
How to cite: pUC19::ZmUBI-RWT4Ca_K217R/K327R was a gift from Gitta Coaker (Addgene plasmid # 237511 ; http://n2t.net/addgene:237511 ; RRID:Addgene_237511)
